Addgene plasmid #163860: GOLPH3 shRNA
Purpose: shRNA targeting the coding sequences of GOLPH3
Depositing lab: Lei Lu. Depositing organization: Nanyang Technological University. Publication: A quantitative study of the Golgi retention of glycosyltransferases. Sun X, Mahajan D, Chen B, Song Z, Lu L. J Cell Sci. 2021 Oct 15;134(20). pii: 272560. doi: 10.1242/jcs.258564. Epub 2021 Oct 21. PubMed 34533190.
Backbone
  Vector backbone: pLKO.1
  Backbone manufacturer: D. Root (Addgene #10878)
  Backbone size w/o insert (bp): 7026
  Total vector size (bp): 7084
  Vector type: Mammalian Expression
  Selectable markers: Puromycin
Growth in bacteria
  Bacterial resistance: Ampicillin, 100 μg/mL
  Growth temperature: 37°C
  Growth strain: DH5alpha
  Copy number: High Copy
Gene/Insert
  Gene/Insert name: golgi phosphoprotein 3 (alt name: GOLPH3)
  gRNA/shRNA sequence: AATTAGCATTGAGAGGAAGGT
  Species: H. sapiens (human)
  GenBank ID: NM_022130
  Entrez Gene: GOLPH3 (a.k.a. GOPP1, GPP34, MIDAS, Vps74)
  Cloning method: Restriction Enzyme; 5′ cloning site AgeI (destroyed during cloning); 3′ cloning site EcoRI (not destroyed)
  Sequencing primers: 5′ 5’ CAA GGC TGT TAG AGA GAT AAT TGG A 3’
Terms and licenses: Academic/Nonprofit Terms; Industry Terms: Not Available to Industry
How to cite: GOLPH3 shRNA was a gift from Lei Lu (Addgene plasmid # 163860 ; http://n2t.net/addgene:163860 ; RRID:Addgene_163860)
