[The description below was written by a language model from this plasmid's Addgene catalogue record and pLannotate feature annotations shown in this document.]
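Description:
GOLPH3 shRNA is a pLKO.1-based lentiviral knockdown vector carrying a short hairpin RNA directed against the coding sequence of human golgi phosphoprotein 3 (GOLPH3, also known as GPP34, GOPP1, MIDAS or Vps74). The hairpin oligonucleotide was cloned between the AgeI and EcoRI sites of the backbone, with AgeI destroyed in the process. This places it immediately downstream of the human U6 promoter, an RNA polymerase III promoter suited to producing small, defined transcripts. The hairpin itself is not annotated in the feature table, but the gap between the U6 promoter and the cPPT/CTS element corresponds to where it would sit. A separate hPGK promoter drives puromycin N-acetyltransferase, so transfected or transduced mammalian cells can be selected with puromycin.

The viral framework has a third-generation, self-inactivating layout. An RSV promoter fused to a truncated HIV-1 5' LTR drives genomic RNA production in packaging cells. It is followed by the Ψ packaging signal with a partial gag sequence, the Rev response element for Rev-dependent nuclear export, and the cPPT/CTS. A ΔU3 3' LTR disables LTR promoter activity after integration. Packaging functions are not encoded and must be supplied in trans. In E. coli the plasmid is maintained through a high-copy ColE1/pUC-type origin with ampicillin resistance. The backbone also carries f1 and SV40 origins and an SV40 polyadenylation signal.

The catalogue lists a total size of 7,084 bp, whereas the sequenced record is 6,902 nt, a discrepancy the record does not explain. The construct is intended for depleting GOLPH3 in human cells, and the associated study concerns Golgi retention of glycosyltransferases.
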