Features (pLannotate 1.2.2; 23 found; start..end, strand, type, name):
     26..536     +  promoter       hPGK promoter: human phosphoglycerate kinase 1 promoter
    558..1157    +  CDS            PuroR: puromycin N-acetyltransferase; pac from Streptomyces alboniger; confers resistance to puromycin
   1200..1283    +  CDS            nef (fragment): NEF_HV1Z2 - Experimental evidence at protein level: Swiss-Prot protein existence level 1. Extracellular Nef protein targets CD4(+) T-lymphocytes for apoptosis by interacting with CXCR4 surface receptors. From Human immunodeficiency virus type 1 group M subtype D (isolate Z2/CDC-Z34) (HIV-1).
   1285..1518    +  LTR            3' LTR (ΔU3): self-inactivating 3' long terminal repeat (LTR) from HIV-1
   1590..1711    +  polyA_signal   SV40 poly(A) signal: SV40 polyadenylation signal
   1751..1886    +  rep_origin     SV40 ori: SV40 origin of replication
   1907..1925    -  promoter       T7 promoter: promoter for bacteriophage T7 RNA polymerase
   1933..2088    +  CDS            lacZα (fragment): LacZα fragment of β-galactosidase; lacZ fragment
   2093..2521    +  rep_origin     f1 ori (sequence partly withheld): f1 bacteriophage origin of replication; arrow indicates direction of (+) strand synthesis
   2574..2678    +  promoter       AmpR promoter: bla
   2679..3539    +  CDS            AmpR: β-lactamase; bla; confers resistance to ampicillin, carbenicillin, and related antibiotics
   3710..4298    +  rep_origin     ori: high-copy-number ColE1/pMB1/pBR322/pUC origin of replication
   4440..4470    +  promoter       lac promoter: promoter for the E. coli lac operon
   4478..4494    +  protein_bind   lac operator: The lac repressor binds to the lac operator to inhibit transcription in E. coli. This inhibition can be relieved by adding lactose or isopropyl-β-D-thiogalactopyranoside (IPTG). lac repressor encoded by lacI
   4539..4557    +  promoter       T3 promoter: promoter for bacteriophage T3 RNA polymerase
   4585..4811    +  promoter       RSV promoter: Rous sarcoma virus enhancer/promoter
   4812..4992    +  LTR            5' LTR (truncated): truncated 5' long terminal repeat (LTR) from HIV-1
   5039..5164    +  misc_feature   HIV-1 Ψ: packaging signal of human immunodeficiency virus type 1
   5148..5511    +  CDS            HIV-1 gag (fragment): gag protein from human immunodeficiency virus 1; gag
   5657..5890    +  misc_feature   RRE: The Rev response element (RRE) of HIV-1 allows for Rev-dependent mRNA export from the nucleus to the cytoplasm.
   6267..6367    +  CDS            Rev (fragment): human immunodeficiency virus 1 (HIV-1) Rev protein; rev; enhances nuclear export of unspliced and incompletely spliced viral mRNAs
   6417..6657    +  promoter       U6 promoter: RNA polymerase III promoter for human U6 snRNA
   6762..6879    +  misc_feature   cPPT/CTS: central polypurine tract and central termination sequence of HIV-1
>Addgene plasmid #163860 | GOLPH3 shRNA | addgene full sequence | sequence record 323888 | Addgene NGS Result
AGATCCACTTTGGCCGCGGCTCGAGGGGGTTGGGGTTGCGCCTTTTCCAAGGCAGCCCTGGGTTTGCGCA
GGGACGCGGCTGCTCTGGGCGTGGTTCCGGGAAACGCAGCGGCGCCGACCCTGGGTCTCGCACATTCTTC
ACGTCCGTTCGCAGCGTCACCCGGATCTTCGCCGCTACCCTTGTGGGCCCCCCGGCGACGCTTCCTGCTC
CGCCCCTAAGTCGGGAAGGTTCCTTGCGGTTCGCGGCGTGCCGGACGTGACAAACGGAAGCCGCACGTCT
CACTAGTACCCTCGCAGACGGACAGCGCCAGGGAGCAATGGCAGCGCGCCGACCGCGATGGGCTGTGGCC
AATAGCGGCTGCTCAGCAGGGCGCGCCGAGAGCAGCGGCCGGGAAGGGGCGGTGCGGGAGGCGGGGTGTG
GGGCGGTAGTGTGGGCCCTGTTCCTGCCCGCGCGGTGTTCCGCATTCTGCAAGCCTCCGGAGCGCACGTC
GGCAGTCGGCTCCCTCGTTGACCGAATCACCGACCTCTCTCCCCAGGGGGATCCACCGGAGCTTACCATG
ACCGAGTACAAGCCCACGGTGCGCCTCGCCACCCGCGACGACGTCCCCAGGGCCGTACGCACCCTCGCCG
CCGCGTTCGCCGACTACCCCGCCACGCGCCACACCGTCGATCCGGACCGCCACATCGAGCGGGTCACCGA
GCTGCAAGAACTCTTCCTCACGCGCGTCGGGCTCGACATCGGCAAGGTGTGGGTCGCGGACGACGGCGCC
GCGGTGGCGGTCTGGACCACGCCGGAGAGCGTCGAAGCGGGGGCGGTGTTCGCCGAGATCGGCCCGCGCA
TGGCCGAGTTGAGCGGTTCCCGGCTGGCCGCGCAGCAACAGATGGAAGGCCTCCTGGCGCCGCACCGGCC
CAAGGAGCCCGCGTGGTTCCTGGCCACCGTCGGCGTCTCGCCCGACCACCAGGGCAAGGGTCTGGGCAGC
GCCGTCGTGCTCCCCGGAGTGGAGGCGGCCGAGCGCGCCGGGGTGCCCGCCTTCCTGGAGACCTCCGCGC
CCCGCAACCTCCCCTTCTACGAGCGGCTCGGCTTCACCGTCACCGCCGACGTCGAGGTGCCCGAAGGACC
GCGCACCTGGTGCATGACCCGCAAGCCCGGTGCCTGACGCCCGCCCCACGACCCGCAGCGCCCGACCGAA
AGGAGCGCACGACCCCATGCATCGGTACCTTTAAGACCAATGACTTACAAGGCAGCTGTAGATCTTAGCC
ACTTTTTAAAAGAAAAGGGGGGACTGGAAGGGCTAATTCACTCCCAACGAAGACAAGATCTGCTTTTTGC
TTGTACTGGGTCTCTCTGGTTAGACCAGATCTGAGCCTGGGAGCTCTCTGGCTAACTAGGGAACCCACTG
CTTAAGCCTCAATAAAGCTTGCCTTGAGTGCTTCAAGTAGTGTGTGCCCGTCTGTTGTGTGACTCTGGTA
ACTAGAGATCCCTCAGACCCTTTTAGTCAGTGTGGAAAATCTCTAGCAGTAGTAGTTCATGTCATCTTAT
TATTCAGTATTTATAACTTGCAAAGAAATGAATATCAGAGAGTGAGAGGAACTTGTTTATTGCAGCTTAT
AATGGTTACAAATAAAGCAATAGCATCACAAATTTCACAAATAAAGCATTTTTTTCACTGCATTCTAGTT
GTGGTTTGTCCAAACTCATCAATGTATCTTATCATGTCTGGCTCTAGCTATCCCGCCCCTAACTCCGCCC
ATCCCGCCCCTAACTCCGCCCAGTTCCGCCCATTCTCCGCCCCATGGCTGACTAATTTTTTTTATTTATG
CAGAGGCCGAGGCCGCCTCGGCCTCTGAGCTATTCCAGAAGTAGTGAGGAGGCTTTTTTGGAGGCCTAGG
GACGTACCCAATTCGCCCTATAGTGAGTCGTATTACGCGCGCTCACTGGCCGTCGTTTTACAACGTCGTG
ACTGGGAAAACCCTGGCGTTACCCAACTTAATCGCCTTGCAGCACATCCCCCTTTCGCCAGCTGGCGTAA
TAGCGAAGAGGCCCGCACCGATCGCCCTTCCCAACAGTTGCGCAGCCTGAATGGCGAATGGG
[124 nt withheld, positions 2093-2216]
C
[91 nt withheld, positions 2218-2308]
A
[49 nt withheld, positions 2310-2358]
CCTTTGACGTTGGAGTCCACGTTCTTT
[37 nt withheld, positions 2386-2422]
ACCCTATCTCGGTCTATTCTTTTGATTTATAAGGGATTTTGCCGATTTCGGCCTATTGGTTAAAAAATGA
GCTGATTTAACAAAAATTTAACGCGAATTTTAACAAAATATTAACGCTTACAATTTAGGTGGCACTTTTC
GGGGAAATGTGCGCGGAACCCCTATTTGTTTATTTTTCTAAATACATTCAAATATGTATCCGCTCATGAG
ACAATAACCCTGATAAATGCTTCAATAATATTGAAAAAGGAAGAGTATGAGTATTCAACATTTCCGTGTC
GCCCTTATTCCCTTTTTTGCGGCATTTTGCCTTCCTGTTTTTGCTCACCCAGAAACGCTGGTGAAAGTAA
AAGATGCTGAAGATCAGTTGGGTGCACGAGTGGGTTACATCGAACTGGATCTCAACAGCGGTAAGATCCT
TGAGAGTTTTCGCCCCGAAGAACGTTTTCCAATGATGAGCACTTTTAAAGTTCTGCTATGTGGCGCGGTA
TTATCCCGTATTGACGCCGGGCAAGAGCAACTCGGTCGCCGCATACACTATTCTCAGAATGACTTGGTTG
AGTACTCACCAGTCACAGAAAAGCATCTTACGGATGGCATGACAGTAAGAGAATTATGCAGTGCTGCCAT
AACCATGAGTGATAACACTGCGGCCAACTTACTTCTGACAACGATCGGAGGACCGAAGGAGCTAACCGCT
TTTTTGCACAACATGGGGGATCATGTAACTCGCCTTGATCGTTGGGAACCGGAGCTGAATGAAGCCATAC
CAAACGACGAGCGTGACACCACGATGCCTGTAGCAATGGCAACAACGTTGCGCAAACTATTAACTGGCGA
ACTACTTACTCTAGCTTCCCGGCAACAATTAATAGACTGGATGGAGGCGGATAAAGTTGCAGGACCACTT
CTGCGCTCGGCCCTTCCGGCTGGCTGGTTTATTGCTGATAAATCTGGAGCCGGTGAGCGTGGGTCTCGCG
GTATCATTGCAGCACTGGGGCCAGATGGTAAGCCCTCCCGTATCGTAGTTATCTACACGACGGGGAGTCA
GGCAACTATGGATGAACGAAATAGACAGATCGCTGAGATAGGTGCCTCACTGATTAAGCATTGGTAACTG
TCAGACCAAGTTTACTCATATATACTTTAGATTGATTTAAAACTTCATTTTTAATTTAAAAGGATCTAGG
TGAAGATCCTTTTTGATAATCTCATGACCAAAATCCCTTAACGTGAGTTTTCGTTCCACTGAGCGTCAGA
CCCCGTAGAAAAGATCAAAGGATCTTCTTGAGATCCTTTTTTTCTGCGCGTAATCTGCTGCTTGCAAACA
AAAAAACCACCGCTACCAGCGGTGGTTTGTTTGCCGGATCAAGAGCTACCAACTCTTTTTCCGAAGGTAA
CTGGCTTCAGCAGAGCGCAGATACCAAATACTGTTCTTCTAGTGTAGCCGTAGTTAGGCCACCACTTCAA
GAACTCTGTAGCACCGCCTACATACCTCGCTCTGCTAATCCTGTTACCAGTGGCTGCTGCCAGTGGCGAT
AAGTCGTGTCTTACCGGGTTGGACTCAAGACGATAGTTACCGGATAAGGCGCAGCGGTCGGGCTGAACGG
GGGGTTCGTGCACACAGCCCAGCTTGGAGCGAACGACCTACACCGAACTGAGATACCTACAGCGTGAGCT
ATGAGAAAGCGCCACGCTTCCCGAAGGGAGAAAGGCGGACAGGTATCCGGTAAGCGGCAGGGTCGGAACA
GGAGAGCGCACGAGGGAGCTTCCAGGGGGAAACGCCTGGTATCTTTATAGTCCTGTCGGGTTTCGCCACC
TCTGACTTGAGCGTCGATTTTTGTGATGCTCGTCAGGGGGGCGGAGCCTATGGAAAAACGCCAGCAACGC
GGCCTTTTTACGGTTCCTGGCCTTTTGCTGGCCTTTTGCTCACATGTTCTTTCCTGCGTTATCCCCTGAT
TCTGTGGATAACCGTATTACCGCCTTTGAGTGAGCTAACTCATTAGGCACCCCAGGCTTTACACTTTATG
CTTCCGGCTCGTATGTTGTGTGGAATTGTGAGCGGATAACAATTTCACACAGGAAACAGCTATGACCATG
ATTACGCCAAGCGCGCAATTAACCCTCACTAAAGGGAACAAAAGCTGGAGCTGCAAGCTTAATGTAGTCT
TATGCAATACTCTTGTAGTCTTGCAACATGGTAACGATGAGTTAGCAACATGCCTTACAAGGAGAGAAAA
AGCACCGTGCATGCCGATTGGTGGAAGTAAGGTGGTACGATCGTGCCTTATTAGGAAGGCAACAGACGGG
TCTGACATGGATTGGACGAACCACTGAATTGCCGCATTGCAGAGATATTGTATTTAAGTGCCTAGCTCGA
TACATAAACGGGTCTCTCTGGTTAGACCAGATCTGAGCCTGGGAGCTCTCTGGCTAACTAGGGAACCCAC
TGCTTAAGCCTCAATAAAGCTTGCCTTGAGTGCTTCAAGTAGTGTGTGCCCGTCTGTTGTGTGACTCTGG
TAACTAGAGATCCCTCAGACCCTTTTAGTCAGTGTGGAAAATCTCTAGCAGTGGCGCCCGAACAGGGACT
TGAAAGCGAAAGGGAAACCAGAGGAGCTCTCTCGACGCAGGACTCGGCTTGCTGAAGCGCGCACGGCAAG
AGGCGAGGGGCGGCGACTGGTGAGTACGCCAAAAATTTTGACTAGCGGAGGCTAGAAGGAGAGAGATGGG
TGCGAGAGCGTCAGTATTAAGCGGGGGAGAATTAGATCGCGATGGGAAAAAATTCGGTTAAGGCCAGGGG
GAAAGAAAAAATATAAATTAAAACATATAGTATGGGCAAGCAGGGAGCTAGAACGATTCGCAGTTAATCC
TGGCCTGTTAGAAACATCAGAAGGCTGTAGACAAATACTGGGACAGCTACAACCATCCCTTCAGACAGGA
TCAGAAGAACTTAGATCATTATATAATACAGTAGCAACCCTCTATTGTGTGCATCAAAGGATAGAGATAA
AAGACACCAAGGAAGCTTTAGACAAGATAGAGGAAGAGCAAAACAAAAGTAAGACCACCGCACAGCAAGC
GGCCGCTGATCTTCAGACCTGGAGGAGGAGATATGAGGGACAATTGGAGAAGTGAATTATATAAATATAA
AGTAGTAAAAATTGAACCATTAGGAGTAGCACCCACCAAGGCAAAGAGAAGAGTGGTGCAGAGAGAAAAA
AGAGCAGTGGGAATAGGAGCTTTGTTCCTTGGGTTCTTGGGAGCAGCAGGAAGCACTATGGGCGCAGCGT
CAATGACGCTGACGGTACAGGCCAGACAATTATTGTCTGGTATAGTGCAGCAGCAGAACAATTTGCTGAG
GGCTATTGAGGCGCAACAGCATCTGTTGCAACTCACAGTCTGGGGCATCAAGCAGCTCCAGGCAAGAATC
CTGGCTGTGGAAAGATACCTAAAGGATCAACAGCTCCTGGGGATTTGGGGTTGCTCTGGAAAACTCATTT
GCACCACTGCTGTGCCTTGGAATGCTAGTTGGAGTAATAAATCTCTGGAACAGATTTGGAATCACACGAC
CTGGATGGAGTGGGACAGAGAAATTAACAATTACACAAGCTTAATACACTCCTTAATTGAAGAATCGCAA
AACCAGCAAGAAAAGAATGAACAAGAATTATTGGAATTAGATAAATGGGCAAGTTTGTGGAATTGGTTTA
ACATAACAAATTGGCTGTGGTATATAAAATTATTCATAATGATAGTAGGAGGCTTGGTAGGTTTAAGAAT
AGTTTTTGCTGTACTTTCTATAGTGAATAGAGTTAGGCAGGGATATTCACCATTATCGTTTCAGACCCAC
CTCCCAACCCCGAGGGGACCCGACAGGCCCGAAGGAATAGAAGAAGAAGGTGGAGAGAGAGACAGAGACA
GATCCATTCGATTAGTGAACGGATCTCGACGGTATCGATCACGAGACTAGCCTCGAGCGGCCGCCCCCTT
CACCGAGGGCCTATTTCCCATGATTCCTTCATATTTGCATATACGATACAAGGCTGTTAGAGAGATAATT
GGAATTAATTTGACTGTAAACACAAAGATATTAGTACAAAATACGTGACGTAGAAAGTAATAATTTCTTG
GGTAGTTTGCAGTTTTAAAATTATGTTTTAAAATGGACTATCATATGCTTACCGTAACTTGAAAGTATTT
CGATTTCTTGGCTTTATATATCTTGTGGAAAGGACGAAACACCGGAATTAGCATTGAGAGGAAGGTCTCG
AGACCTTCCTCTCAATGCTAATTTTTTTGAATTCTCGACCTCGAGACAAATGGCAGTATTCATCCACAAT
TTTAAAAGAAAAGGGGGGATTGGGGGGTACAGTGCAGGGGAAAGAATAGTAGACATAATAGCAACAGACA
TACAAACTAAAGAATTACAAAAACAAATTACAAAAATTCAAAATTTTCGGGTTTATTACAGGGACAGCAG
